>Addgene plasmid #191182 | EK0498 SFFV-mCherry-SGc(ACTB.s1)cSG-EGFP-(3xMS2) (FLP-IN) | addgene full sequence | sequence record 375372 | Addgene NGS Result
AGTATCTGCTCCCTGCTTGTGTGTTGGAGGTCGCTGAGTAGTGCGCGAGCAAAATTTAAGCTACAACAAG
GCAAGGCTTGACCGACAATTGCCGATAAAATAAAAGATTTTATTTAGTCTCCAGAAAAAGGGGGGAATGA
AAGACCCCACCTGTAGGTTTGGCAAGCTAGCTGCAGTAACGCCATTTTGCAAGGCATGGAAAAATACCAA
ACCAAGAATAGAGAAGTTCAGATCAAGGGCGGGTACATGAAAATAGCTAACGTTGGGCCAAACAGGATAT
CTGCGGTGAGCAGTTTCGGCCCCGGCCCGGGGCCAAGAACAGATGGTCACCGCAGTTTCGGCCCCGGCCC
GAGGCCAAGAACAGATGGTCCCCAGATATGGCCCAACCCTCAGCAGTTTCTTAAGACCCATCAGATGTTT
CCAGGCTCCCCCAAGGACCTGAAATGACCCTGCGCCTTATTTGAATTAACCAATCAGCCTGCTTCTCGCT
TCTGTTCGCGCGCTTCTGCTTCCCGAGCTCTATAAAAGAGCTCACAACCCCTCACTCGGCGCGCCAGTCC
TCCGACAGACTGAGTCGCCCGGGAAGCTTCGCCACCATGGTGAGCAAGGGCGAGGAGGATAACATGGCCA
TCATCAAGGAGTTCATGCGCTTCAAGGTGCACATGGAGGGCTCCGTGAACGGCCACGAGTTCGAGATCGA
GGGCGAGGGCGAGGGCCGCCCCTACGAGGGCACCCAGACCGCCAAGCTGAAGGTGACCAAGGGTGGCCCC
CTGCCCTTCGCCTGGGACATCCTGTCCCCTCAGTTCATGTACGGCTCCAAGGCCTACGTGAAGCACCCCG
CCGACATTCCCGACTACTTGAAGCTGTCCTTCCCCGAGGGCTTCAAGTGGGAGCGCGTGATGAACTTCGA
GGACGGCGGCGTGGTGACCGTGACCCAGGACTCCTCCCTGCAGGACGGCGAGTTCATCTACAAGGTGAAG
CTGCGCGGCACCAACTTCCCCTCCGACGGCCCCGTAATGCAGAAGAAGACCATGGGCTGGGAGGCCTCCT
CCGAGCGGATGTACCCCGAGGACGGCGCCCTGAAGGGCGAGATCAAGCAGAGGCTGAAGCTGAAGGACGG
CGGCCACTACGACGCTGAGGTCAAGACCACCTACAAGGCCAAGAAGCCCGTGCAGCTGCCCGGCGCCTAC
AACGTCAACATCAAGTTGGACATCACCTCCCACAACGAGGACTACACCATCGTGGAACAGTACGAACGCG
CCGAGGGCCGCCACTCCACCGGCGGCATGGACGAGCTGTACAAGAGCGACGCGTTGGAAGCCAGACACAA
ACAGAAAATTGTGGCTCCGGTGAAACAGACTTTGAATTTTGACCTTCTGAAGCTGGCGGGAGACGTCGAG
TCCAACCCCGGTCCCGGTACCGGATCCGCATTACATAATTTACACGAAAGCAATGCTATCACCTCCCCTG
TGTAGACTTGGGAGAGGACTGGGCCATTCTCCTTAGAGAGAAGTGGGACCGGTACTAGTGAGGCACGGCA
TAAGCAAAAGATCGTAGCCCCAGTAAAGCAAACACTCAACTTCGATCTACTCAAACTCGCAGGTGATGTG
GAATCTAATCCAGGACCCTCGAGTGTCTCAAAGGGCGAGGAACTTTTTACGGGCGTTGTTCCGATCCTCG
TCGAATTGGACGGGGACGTTAATGGGCATAAATTCTCAGTTAGTGGTGAGGGTGAGGGGGACGCGACATA
TGGGAAACTTACGCTGAAGTTCATATGTACCACCGGAAAATTGCCAGTGCCGTGGCCTACTCTCGTCACC
ACCCTGACATATGGTGTTCAGTGTTTTAGCCGGTATCCAGACCATATGAAACAGCACGATTTTTTTAAAT
CCGCTATGCCTGAAGGTTACGTACAGGAGCGAACGATATTTTTTAAAGACGACGGAAACTACAAAACTAG
AGCCGAGGTAAAATTCGAGGGTGACACTCTCGTGAACCGGATCGAACTGAAGGGCATAGATTTTAAGGAG
GATGGCAATATACTGGGCCACAAGCTCGAATACAACTATAATTCTCATAATGTCTATATCATGGCGGACA
AACAGAAAAACGGCATCAAGGTAAACTTTAAAATCCGACACAATATTGAGGACGGCTCTGTCCAGCTTGC
GGACCATTACCAACAGAACACGCCGATAGGGGATGGTCCAGTACTTCTCCCTGATAATCACTATTTGTCT
ACTCAGTCAGCTCTTAGCAAGGACCCAAACGAAAAACGGGATCACATGGTCCTTCTTGAGTTCGTCACTG
CGGCTGGGATAACACTCGGGATGGACGAACTGTATAAGTAGGCCGGAGGGCCCACGTACACCATCAGGGT
ACGTCTCAGACACCATCAGGGTCTGTCTGGTACAGCATCAGCGTACCATGGCCCGAACAAAAACTCATCT
CAGAAGAGGATCTGAATAGCGCCGTCGACCATCATCATAATCATCATTGAGTTTAAACCCGCTGATCAGC
CTCGACTGTGCCTTCTAGTTGCCAGCCATCTGTTGTTTGCCCCTCCCCCGTGCCTTCCTTGACCCTGGAA
GGTGCCACTCCCACTGTCCTTTCCTAATAAAATGAGGAAATTGCATCGCATTGTCTGAGTAGGTGTCATT
CTATTCTGGGGGGTGGGGTGGGGCAGGACAGCAAGGGGGAGGATTGGGAAGACAATAGCAGGCATGCTGG
GGATGCGGTGGGCTCTATGGAGATCTATCGATGTTCTGGGGATGCGGTGGGCTCTATGGCTTCTGAGGCG
GAAAGAACCAGCTGGGGCTCTAGGGGGTATCCCC
[124 nt withheld, positions 2835-2958]
C
[91 nt withheld, positions 2960-3050]
AGGGTGATGGTTCACGTACCTAGAAGTTCCTATTCCGAAGTTCCTATTCTCTAGAAAGTATAGGAACTTC
CTTGGCCAAAAAGCCTGAACTCACCGCGACGTCTGTCGAGAAGTTTCTGATCGAAAAGTTCGACAGCGTC
TCCGACCTGATGCAGCTCTCGGAGGGCGAAGAATCTCGTGCTTTCAGCTTCGATGTAGGAGGGCGTGGAT
ATGTCCTGCGGGTAAATAGCTGCGCCGATGGTTTCTACAAAGATCGTTATGTTTATCGGCACTTTGCATC
GGCCGCGCTCCCGATTCCGGAAGTGCTTGACATTGGGGAATTCAGCGAGAGCCTGACCTATTGCATCTCC
CGCCGTGCACAGGGTGTCACGTTGCAAGACCTGCCTGAAACCGAACTGCCCGCTGTTCTGCAGCCGGTCG
CGGAGGCCATGGATGCGATCGCTGCGGCCGATCTTAGCCAGACGAGCGGGTTCGGCCCATTCGGACCGCA
AGGAATCGGTCAATACACTACATGGCGTGATTTCATATGCGCGATTGCTGATCCCCATGTGTATCACTGG
CAAACTGTGATGGACGACACCGTCAGTGCGTCCGTCGCGCAGGCTCTCGATGAGCTGATGCTTTGGGCCG
AGGACTGCCCCGAAGTCCGGCACCTCGTGCACGCGGATTTCGGCTCCAACAATGTCCTGACGGACAATGG
CCGCATAACAGCGGTCATTGACTGGAGCGAGGCGATGTTCGGGGATTCCCAATACGAGGTCGCCAACATC
TTCTTCTGGAGGCCGTGGTTGGCTTGTATGGAGCAGCAGACGCGCTACTTCGAGCGGAGGCATCCGGAGC
TTGCAGGATCGCCGCGGCTCCGGGCGTATATGCTCCGCATTGGTCTTGACCAACTCTATCAGAGCTTGGT
TGACGGCAATTTCGATGATGCAGCTTGGGCGCAGGGTCGATGCGACGCAATCGTCCGATCCGGAGCCGGG
ACTGTCGGGCGTACACAAATCGCCCGCAGAAGCGCGGCCGTCTGGACCGATGGCTGTGTAGAAGTACTCG
CCGATAGTGGAAACCGACGCCCCAGCACTCGTCCGAGGGCAAAGGAATAGCACGTACTACGAGATTTCGA
TTCCACCGCCGCCTTCTATGAAAGGTTGGGCTTCGGAATCGTTTTCCGGGACGCCGGCTGGATGATCCTC
CAGCGCGGGGATCTCATGCTGGAGTTCTTCGCCCACCCCAACTTGTTTATTGCAGCTTATAATGGTTACA
AATAAAGCAATAGCATCACAAATTTCACAAATAAAGCATTTTTTTCACTGCATTCTAGTTGTGGTTTGTC
CAAACTCATCAATGTATCTTATCATGTCTGTATACCGTCGACCTCTAGCTAGAGCTTGGCGTAATCATGG
TCATAGCTGTTTCCTGTGTGAAATTGTTATCCGCTCACAATTCCACACAACATACGAGCCGGAAGCATAA
AGTGTAAAGCCTGGGGTGCCTAATGAGTGAGCTAACTCACATTAATTGCGTTGCGCTCACTGCCCGCTTT
CCAGTCGGGAAACCTGTCGTGCCAGCTGCATTAATGAATCGGCCAACGCGCGGGGAGAGGCGGTTTGCGT
ATTGGGCGCTCTTCCGCTTCCTCGCTCACTGACTCGCTGCGCTCGGTCGTTCGGCTGCGGCGAGCGGTAT
CAGCTCACTCAAAGGCGGTAATACGGTTATCCACAGAATCAGGGGATAACGCAGGAAAGAACATGTGAGC
AAAAGGCCAGCAAAAGGCCAGGAACCGTAAAAAGGCCGCGTTGCTGGCGTTTTTCCATAGGCTCCGCCCC
CCTGACGAGCATCACAAAAATCGACGCTCAAGTCAGAGGTGGCGAAACCCGACAGGACTATAAAGATACC
AGGCGTTTCCCCCTGGAAGCTCCCTCGTGCGCTCTCCTGTTCCGACCCTGCCGCTTACCGGATACCTGTC
CGCCTTTCTCCCTTCGGGAAGCGTGGCGCTTTCTCATAGCTCACGCTGTAGGTATCTCAGTTCGGTGTAG
GTCGTTCGCTCCAAGCTGGGCTGTGTGCACGAACCCCCCGTTCAGCCCGACCGCTGCGCCTTATCCGGTA
ACTATCGTCTTGAGTCCAACCCGGTAAGACACGACTTATCGCCACTGGCAGCAGCCACTGGTAACAGGAT
TAGCAGAGCGAGGTATGTAGGCGGTGCTACAGAGTTCTTGAAGTGGTGGCCTAACTACGGCTACACTAGA
AGAACAGTATTTGGTATCTGCGCTCTGCTGAAGCCAGTTACCTTCGGAAAAAGAGTTGGTAGCTCTTGAT
CCGGCAAACAAACCACCGCTGGTAGCGGTGGTTTTTTTGTTTGCAAGCAGCAGATTACGCGCAGAAAAAA
AGGATCTCAAGAAGATCCTTTGATCTTTTCTACGGGGTCTGACGCTCAGTGGAACGAAAACTCACGTTAA
GGGATTTTGGTCATGAGATTATCAAAAAGGATCTTCACCTAGATCCTTTTAAATTAAAAATGAAGTTTTA
AATCAATCTAAAGTATATATGAGTAAACTTGGTCTGACAGTTACCAATGCTTAATCAGTGAGGCACCTAT
CTCAGCGATCTGTCTATTTCGTTCATCCATAGTTGCCTGACTCCCCGTCGTGTAGATAACTACGATACGG
GAGGGCTTACCATCTGGCCCCAGTGCTGCAATGATACCGCGAGACCCACGCTCACCGGCTCCAGATTTAT
CAGCAATAAACCAGCCAGCCGGAAGGGCCGAGCGCAGAAGTGGTCCTGCAACTTTATCCGCCTCCATCCA
GTCTATTAATTGTTGCCGGGAAGCTAGAGTAAGTAGTTCGCCAGTTAATAGTTTGCGCAACGTTGTTGCC
ATTGCTACAGGCATCGTGGTGTCACGCTCGTCGTTTGGTATGGCTTCATTCAGCTCCGGTTCCCAACGAT
CAAGGCGAGTTACATGATCCCCCATGTTGTGCAAAAAAGCGGTTAGCTCCTTCGGTCCTCCGATCGTTGT
CAGAAGTAAGTTGGCCGCAGTGTTATCACTCATGGTTATGGCAGCACTGCATAATTCTCTTACTGTCATG
CCATCCGTAAGATGCTTTTCTGTGACTGGTGAGTACTCAACCAAGTCATTCTGAGAATAGTGTATGCGGC
GACCGAGTTGCTCTTGCCCGGCGTCAATACGGGATAATACCGCGCCACATAGCAGAACTTTAAAAGTGCT
CATCATTGGAAAACGTTCTTCGGGGCGAAAACTCTCAAGGATCTTACCGCTGTTGAGATCCAGTTCGATG
TAACCCACTCGTGCACCCAACTGATCTTCAGCATCTTTTACTTTCACCAGCGTTTCTGGGTGAGCAAAAA
CAGGAAGGCAAAATGCCGCAAAAAAGGGAATAAGGGCGACACGGAAATGTTGAATACTCATACTCTTCCT
TTTTCAATATTATTGAAGCATTTATCAGGGTTATTGTCTCATGAGCGGATACATATTTGAATGTATTTAG
AAAAATAAACAAATAGGGGTTCCGCGCACATTTCCCCGAAAAGTGCCACCTGACGTCGACGGATCGGGAG
ATCTCCCGATCCCCTATGGTGCACTCTCAGTACAATCTGCTCTGATGCCGCATAGTTAAGCC
Features (pLannotate 1.2.2; 20 found; start..end, strand, type, name):
    176..583     +  promoter       SFFV promoter: spleen focus-forming virus long terminal repeat (LTR) promoter
    597..1304    +  CDS            mCherry: mCherry is a basic (constitutively fluorescent) red fluorescent protein published in 2004, derived from Discosoma sp.. It is reported to be a very rapidly-maturing monomer with low acid sensitivity.
   1350..1408    +  CDS            F2A (fragment): 2A peptide from foot-and-mouth disease virus polyprotein Eukaryotic ribosomes fail to insert a peptide bond between the Gly and Pro residues, yielding separate polypeptides.
   1635..2348    +  CDS            EGFP: EGFP is a basic (constitutively fluorescent) green fluorescent protein published in 1996, derived from Aequorea victoria. It is reported to be a rapidly-maturing weak dimer with moderate acid sensitivity.
   2526..2750    +  polyA_signal   bGH poly(A) signal: bovine growth hormone polyadenylation signal
   2766..2789    +  polyA_signal   bGH poly(A) signal (fragment): bovine growth hormone polyadenylation signal
   2793..2814    +  promoter       SV40 promoter (fragment): SV40 enhancer and early promoter
   2835..3068    +  rep_origin     f1 ori (fragment) (sequence partly withheld): f1 bacteriophage origin of replication; arrow indicates direction of (+) strand synthesis
   3073..3120    +  protein_bind   FRT: FLP-mediated recombination occurs in the 8-bp core sequence TCTAGAAA (Turan and Bode, 2011). FLP recombinase from the Saccharomyces cerevisiae 2μ plasmid
   3128..4150    +  CDS            HygR: aminoglycoside phosphotransferase from E. coli; aph(4)-Ia; confers resistance to hygromycin
   4160..4285    +  CDS            ble (fragment): BLE_KLEPN - Experimental evidence at protein level: Swiss-Prot protein existence level 1. Binding protein with a strong affinity to the bleomycin family of antibiotics. Binds to CL990; an antimitotic-antibiotic compound. From Klebsiella pneumoniae.
   4280..4401    +  polyA_signal   SV40 poly(A) signal: SV40 polyadenylation signal
   4474..4490    -  protein_bind   lac operator: The lac repressor binds to the lac operator to inhibit transcription in E. coli. This inhibition can be relieved by adding lactose or isopropyl-β-D-thiogalactopyranoside (IPTG). lac repressor encoded by lacI
   4498..4528    -  promoter       lac promoter: promoter for the E. coli lac operon
   4543..4564    -  protein_bind   CAP binding site: CAP binding activates transcription in the presence of cAMP. E. coli catabolite activator protein
   4577..4669    -  CDS            lacI (fragment): lac repressor; lacI; The lac repressor binds to the lac operator to inhibit transcription in E. coli. This inhibition can be relieved by adding lactose or isopropyl-β-D-thiogalactopyranoside (IPTG).
   4852..5440    -  rep_origin     ori: high-copy-number ColE1/pMB1/pBR322/pUC origin of replication
   5611..6471    -  CDS            AmpR: β-lactamase; bla; confers resistance to ampicillin, carbenicillin, and related antibiotics
   6472..6576    -  promoter       AmpR promoter: bla
   6635..5       -  misc_feature   bom (fragment) (across the origin): basis of mobility region from pBR322
