[The description below was written by a language model from this plasmid's Addgene catalogue record and pLannotate feature annotations shown in this document.]
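Description:
EK0498 SFFV-mCherry-SGc(ACTB.s1)cSG-EGFP-(3xMS2) (FLP-IN) is a 6,682 nt mammalian expression plasmid on a Flp-In-type backbone, encoding an ADAR-editing-based RNA sensor directed at ACTB transcripts. It is propagated in E. coli through a high-copy ColE1/pUC origin with ampicillin selection (AmpR under its own bla promoter). A partial f1 ori and lac promoter/operator remnants are also present as backbone carry-over.

The payload is a single synthetic transcription unit driven by the spleen focus-forming virus LTR (SFFV) promoter and terminated by a bGH polyadenylation signal. It begins with mCherry, followed by an annotated F2A fragment. An unannotated stretch comes next, which by the construct name holds the ACTB.s1 sensor sequence flanked by linker and cleavage elements. EGFP follows, and the name also indicates three MS2 hairpins, which are not annotated but would fit the gap between EGFP and the poly(A) signal. In this type of sensor design, mCherry reports constitutive expression of the sensor. EGFP translation is expected to depend on ADAR editing of the sensor region once it pairs with the target RNA. The red-to-green ratio would therefore read out target detection, although the record itself does not spell out this mechanism. MS2 hairpins typically serve to recruit MS2 coat protein fusions.

Downstream sits an FRT site placed directly before a hygromycin resistance gene that has no annotated intact promoter and is followed by an SV40 poly(A) signal. This is the standard Flp-In arrangement. FLP-mediated recombination into a genomic FRT landing pad places HygR under a resident promoter, allowing selection of single-copy, site-specific stable integrants. The plasmid can thus be used to express the ACTB sensor in mammalian cells, transiently or from stable lines.
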