Addgene plasmid #191182: EK0498 SFFV-mCherry-SGc(ACTB.s1)cSG-EGFP-(3xMS2) (FLP-IN)
Purpose: Expression of EACTB sensor in mammalian cells
Depositing lab: Xiaojing Gao. Depositing organization: Stanford University. Publication: Modular, programmable RNA sensing using ADAR editing in living cells. Kaseniit KE, Katz N, Kolber NS, Call CC, Wengier DL, Cody WB, Sattely ES, Gao XJ. Nat Biotechnol. 2022 Oct 5. pii: 10.1038/s41587-022-01493-x. doi: 10.1038/s41587-022-01493-x. PubMed 36198772.
Backbone
  Vector backbone: FLP-IN
  Vector type: Mammalian Expression
Growth in bacteria
  Bacterial resistance: Ampicillin, 100 μg/mL
  Growth temperature: 37°C
  Growth strain: DH5alpha
  Copy number: High Copy
Gene/Insert
  Gene/Insert name: mCherry:ACTB.s1:EGFP-3xMS2
  Species: Synthetic
  Mutation: WT
  Promoter: SFFV
  Cloning method: Unknown
Terms and licenses: Academic/Nonprofit Terms; Industry Terms: Not Available to Industry
Depositor comments: Please see https://rnasensing.bio/ for more details. Please visit https://www.biorxiv.org/content/10.1101/2022.01.28.478207v1 for bioRxiv preprint.
How to cite: EK0498 SFFV-mCherry-SGc(ACTB.s1)cSG-EGFP-(3xMS2) (FLP-IN) was a gift from Xiaojing Gao (Addgene plasmid # 191182 ; http://n2t.net/addgene:191182 ; RRID:Addgene_191182)
